Addgene plasmid #153887: pGBW-m4252990
Purpose: Mammalian expression plasmid for SARS-CoV-2 ORF10 protein
Depositing lab: Ginkgo Bioworks & Benjie Chen. Depositing organization: Ginkgo Bioworks.
Backbone
  Vector backbone: pTwist_CMV_Hygro_6 with AarI site removed
  Backbone size w/o insert (bp): 6525
  Vector type: Mammalian Expression
  Selectable markers: Hygromycin
Growth in bacteria
  Bacterial resistance: Ampicillin, 100 μg/mL
  Growth temperature: 37°C
  Growth strain: DH5alpha
  Copy number: High Copy
Gene/Insert
  Gene/Insert name: SARS-CoV-2 ORF10 protein
  Species: Severe acute respiratory syndrome coronavirus 2
  Insert size (bp): 110
  Mutation: wt
  Entrez Gene: ORF10 (a.k.a. GU280_gp11)
  Promoter: CMV
  Cloning method: Unknown
Resource information
  A portion of this plasmid was derived from a plasmid made by: GinkgoBioworks
Depositor comments: NCBI reference sequence: 43740576
How to cite: pGBW-m4252990 was a gift from Ginkgo Bioworks & Benjie Chen (Addgene plasmid # 153887 ; http://n2t.net/addgene:153887 ; RRID:Addgene_153887)
