[The description below was written by a language model from this plasmid's Addgene catalogue record and pLannotate feature annotations shown in this document.]
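Description:
pGBW-m4252990 is a mammalian expression plasmid carrying the wild-type SARS-CoV-2 ORF10 coding sequence, a very short insert of about 110 bp, in a pTwist_CMV_Hygro_6 backbone from which an AarI restriction site has been removed. The sequenced construct is 6,654 nt. It is propagated in E. coli through a high-copy ColE1/pUC-type origin and selected with ampicillin via a full-length β-lactamase (AmpR) gene. A short additional bla fragment is also annotated but appears to be only a remnant match.

According to the catalogue record, ORF10 is driven by the CMV promoter. The feature table shows a CMV immediate-early enhancer and a truncated CMV promoter element on the reverse strand, with an SV40 polyadenylation signal nearby (on the opposite annotated strand). The ORF10 insert itself was not annotated by the automated tool, so its exact position relative to these elements is not given, though it presumably lies in the unannotated gap between promoter and poly(A) signal. A second mammalian cassette pairs the human ubiquitin C (UbC) promoter, which spans the sequence origin, with a hygromycin B phosphotransferase gene and a synthetic poly(A) signal, allowing hygromycin selection of stably transfected cells. The units are separated by human β-globin 5' and 3' insulator elements, along with bacterial rrnG and T7 terminators and a further synthetic poly(A) signal, an arrangement that generally limits transcriptional read-through and interference between neighbouring cassettes. No epitope tag or reporter is recorded.

The plasmid is intended for transient or stable expression of ORF10 in mammalian cells, for example to study the function of this SARS-CoV-2 accessory protein.
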