Features (pLannotate 1.2.2; 18 found; start..end, strand, type, name):
    929..993     +  CDS            bla(M) (fragment): β-lactamase lacking the signal sequence; bla(M); allows cytosolic expression of β-lactamase
   1165..1753    +  rep_origin     ori: high-copy-number ColE1/pMB1/pBR322/pUC origin of replication
   1979..2050    -  misc_feature   3' β-globin insulator: insulator downstream of the human β-globin locus (Farrell et al., 2002)
   2095..2231    -  terminator     rrnG terminator: transcription terminator from the E. coli ribosomal RNA rrnG operon (Albrechtsen et al., 1991)
   2261..2307    -  terminator     T7 terminator: transcription terminator for bacteriophage T7 RNA polymerase
   2330..2399    +  CDS            large T antigen (fragment): large T antigen from SV40 (simian virus 40)
   2422..2543    +  polyA_signal   SV40 poly(A) signal: SV40 polyadenylation signal
   2800..2851    -  promoter       CMVd2 promoter: truncated human cytomegalovirus (CMV) immediate early promoter that yields moderately reduced expression relative to the full-length promoter
   2914..2931    +  promoter       CMV promoter (fragment): human cytomegalovirus (CMV) immediate early promoter
   3004..3307    -  enhancer       CMV enhancer: human cytomegalovirus immediate early enhancer
   3388..3436    +  polyA_signal   poly(A) signal: synthetic polyadenylation signal
   3454..3500    +  terminator     T7 terminator: transcription terminator for bacteriophage T7 RNA polymerase
   3505..3576    -  misc_feature   5' β-globin insulator: insulator upstream of the human β-globin locus (Farrell et al., 2002)
   3728..3864    -  terminator     rrnG terminator: transcription terminator from the E. coli ribosomal RNA rrnG operon (Albrechtsen et al., 1991)
   3877..4737    -  CDS            AmpR: β-lactamase; bla; confers resistance to ampicillin, carbenicillin, and related antibiotics
   5003..5051    -  polyA_signal   poly(A) signal: synthetic polyadenylation signal
   5079..6100    -  CDS            HygR (fragment): hygromycin B phosphotransferase confers resistance to hygromycin
   6110..665     -  promoter       UbC promoter (across the origin): human ubiquitin C promoter
>Addgene plasmid #153887 | pGBW-m4252990 | addgene full sequence | sequence record 300429 | Ginkgo NGS Result
TTAGCGAAGGGCTCAAGACCTTGGGTTCTTGCCGCCCACCATGCCCCCCACCTTGTTTCAACGACCTCAC
AGCCCGCCTCACAAGCGTCTTCCATTCAAGACTCGGGAACAGCCGCCATTTTGCTGCGCTCCCCCCAACC
CCCAGTTCAGGGCAACCTTGCTCGCGGACCCAGACTACAGCCCTTGGCGGTCTCTCCACACGCTTCCGTC
CCACCGAGCGGCCCGGCGGCCACGAAAGCCCCGGCCAGCCCAGCAGCCCGCTACTCACCAAGTGACGATC
ACAGCGATCCACAAACAAGAACCGCGACCCAAATCCCGGCTGCGACGGAACTAGCTGTGCCACACCCGGC
GCGTCCTTATATAATCATCGGCGTTCACCGCCCCACGGAGATCCCTCCGCAGAATCGCCGAGAAGGGACT
ACTTTTCCTCGCCTGTTCCGCTCTCTGGAAAGAAAACCAGTGCCCTAGAGTCACCCAAGTCCCGTCCTAA
AATGTCCTTCTGCTGATACTGGGGTTCTAAGGCCGAGTCTTATGAGCAGCGGGCCGCTGTCCTGAGCGTC
CGGGCGGAAGGATCAGGACGCTCCTGCGCCCTTCGTCTGACGTGGCAGCGCTCGCCGTGACGAGGGGGGC
GCCCGCGGGAGGCGCCAAAACCCGGCGCGGAGGCCAGGCGCGCCCCGATTTCGATATTCCTCGGATCTCG
GATAGATCGGGATTGAGGATGTAGGTTGAACTTCTCTCGGGTGATCCCGATCTCGGATATTCGGGATTGG
AGTAATACCTGGCGATAGGCGCTGCCAAGCAATAGCCAAGGCGCAAGGCCGGCCAAGAGACTTGCGATAG
TTCGTTCGAGAGGTAGCCTGCAAGATGGATCGGACGAAAGGTTTGAAGATTTTCCGACGAGGGCCTTGGA
GAGTTCGGAAATTTAAATGCAACTATGGATGAACGAAATAGACAGATCGCTGAGATAGGTGCCTCACTGA
TTAAGCATTGGTAACTGTCAGACCAAGTTTACTCATATATACTTTAGATTGATTTAAAACTTCATTTTTA
ATTTAAAAGGATCTAGGTGAAGATCCTTTTTGATAATCTCATGACCAAAATCCCTTAACGTGAGTTTTCG
TTCCACTGAGCGTCAGACCCCGTAGAAAAGATCAAAGGATCTTCTTGAGATCCTTTTTTTCTGCGCGTAA
TCTGCTGCTTGCAAACAAAAAAACCACCGCTACCAGCGGTGGTTTGTTTGCCGGATCAAGAGCTACCAAC
TCTTTTTCCGAAGGTAACTGGCTTCAGCAGAGCGCAGATACCAAATACTGTTCTTCTAGTGTAGCCGTAG
TTAGGCCACCACTTCAAGAACTCTGTAGCACCGCCTACATACCTCGCTCTGCTAATCCTGTTACCAGTGG
CTGCTGCCAGTGGCGATAAGTCGTGTCTTACCGGGTTGGACTCAAGACGATAGTTACCGGATAAGGCGCA
GCGGTCGGGCTGAACGGGGGGTTCGTGCACACAGCCCAGCTTGGAGCGAACGACCTACACCGAACTGAGA
TACCTACAGCGTGAGCTATGAGAAAGCGCCACGCTTCCCGAAGGGAGAAAGGCGGACAGGTATCCGGTAA
GCGGCAGGGTCGGAACAGGAGAGCGCACGAGGGAGCTTCCAGGGGGAAACGCCTGGTATCTTTATAGTCC
TGTCGGGTTTCGCCACCTCTGACTTGAGCGTCGATTTTTGTGATGCTCGTCAGGGGGGCGGAGCCTATGG
AAAAACGCCAGCAACGCGGCCTTTTTACGGTTCCTGGCCTTTTGCTGGCCTTTTGCTCACATGATTTAAA
TGAAACTCGTAATCGGAGAACGGGTGCAATAGCAAGGACCAGATCGAACTTGACTGACGCAATTCTGAGC
GTAGTCGAAACCCAGACAAGTCGATCTCGCCAAGTAGCTGACTTGACTGGTTAATTAAGTTTCGATAGCC
CAAGGTAACCAATGAGATTAGGGAGGGAAGAAAGTTTGATGAACTACTTCTGACCCCTAGTGGTGTCCAG
AAAAGACCATTAAAGGAATGTCTTGATCGAAATCGAGAGATCGCCTGCAGGATAGCTGACGACCTTAAGG
ATAAATTTCTGGTAAGGAGGACACGTATGGAAGTGGGCAAGTTGGGGAAGCCGTATCCGTTGCTGAATCT
GGCATATGTGGGAGTATAAGACGCGCAGCGTCGCATCAGGCATTTTTTTCTGCGCCAATGCCGGTAGATA
GCAATCCGGCCCGAGGGGCACAAAAAACCCCTCAAGACCCGTTTAGAGGCCCCAAGGGGTTATGCTACGA
TACCGATAGAGATGGGCCAATACCACATTTGTAGAGGTTTTACTTGCTTTAAAAAACCTCCCACACCTCC
CCCTGAACCTGAAACATAAAATGAATGCAATTGTTGTTGTTAACTTGTTTATTGCAGCTTATAATGGTTA
CAAATAAAGCAATAGCATCACAAATTTCACAAATAAAGCATTTTTTTCACTGCATTCTAGTTGTGGTTTG
TCCAAACTCATCAATGTATCTTATCATGTCTGTGAGCTGAAGGTACGCTGTATCTCAGTCAGTCAAGCTA
GCAGAGGCCTGCGGATCCTTAAGTTAGGTTAAAGTTCACGACGTCTACCTGAGCAATGTAATTGCGAGAG
TTCATCCTACATAAAAGGAGTGAATAGATCGTGAATGGAAAGGCGAAAACATTTATGTACCCCATGGTGG
CGGCCGCTGGCGGGTGTGTCGAGTGGATGGTAGGATCGACAAAGATCTGATCTGACGGTTCACTAAACCA
GCTCTGCTTATATAGACCTCCCACCGTACACGCCTACCGCCCATTTGCGTCAATGGGGCGGAGTTGTTAC
GACATTTTGGAAAGTCCCGTTGATTTTGGTGCCAAAACAAACTCCCATTGACGTCAATGGGGTGGAGACT
TGGAAATCCCCGTGAGTCAAACCGCTATCCACGCCCATTGATGTACTGCCAAAACCGCATCAGCATGGTA
ATAGCGATGACTAATACGTAGATGTACTGCCAAGTAGGAAAGTCCCATAAGGTCATGTACTGGGCATAAT
GCCAGGCGGGCCATTTACCGTCATTGACGTCAATAGGGGGCGTACTTGGCATATGATACACTTGATGTAC
TGCCAAGTGGGCAGTTTACCGTAAATACTCCACCCATTGACGTCAATGGAAAGTCCCTATTGGCGTTACT
ATGGGAACATACGTCATTATTGACGTCAATGGGCGGGGGTCGTTGGGCGGTCAGCCAGGCGGGCCATTTA
CCGTAAGTTATGTAACGCGGAACTCCATATATGGGCTATGAACTAATGACCCCGTAATTGATTACTAGAT
CTGGCTACACTCGATCAGCAGTTAGATAATAAAATCGCTATCCATCGAAGATGGATGTGTGTTGGTTTTT
TGTGTGTGTAACGCAACGATTGATAGCATAACCCCTTGGGGCCTCTAAACGGGTCTTGAGGGGTTTTTTG
AATTGAGAGGTAGCTGAAGCTGCTGTTATGACCACTAGAGGGAAGAAGATACCTGTGGAGCTAATGGTCC
AAGATGTCGGGAGCCGCGATCGCTGCCAAAAAGGTAAGCTGACGATAGCTGACGAGATTCGATGCCCGAC
GAGCAAATGAGCGCCACGGCTGTTCGCGTAAGCTCGAAACGACGGAGATTCGATAGAGCCAGAGTCGAGT
TTAAACGATTCGGGATCTTAAGGATAAATTTCTGGTAAGGAGGACACGTATGGAAGTGGGCAAGTTGGGG
AAGCCGTATCCGTTGCTGAATCTGGCATATGTGGGAGTATAAGACGCGCAGCGTCGCATCAGGCATTTTT
TTCTGCGCCAATGCACCTAGAATCGGTTACCAATGCTTAATCAGTGAGGCACCTATCTCAGCGATCTGTC
TATTTCGTTCATCCATAGTTGCCTGACTCCCCGTCGTGTAGATAACTACGATACGGGAGGGCTTACCATC
TGGCCCCAGTGCTGCAATGATACCGCGAGACCCACGCTCACCGGCTCCAGATTTATCAGCAATAAACCAG
CCAGCCGGAAGGGCCGAGCGCAGAAGTGGTCCTGCAACTTTATCCGCCTCCATCCAGTCTATCAACTGTT
GCCGGGAAGCTAGAGTAAGTAGTTCGCCAGTTAATAGTTTACGCAAGGTTGTTGCCATTGCTACAGGCAT
CGTGGTGTCACGCTCGTCGTTTGGTATGGCTTCATTCAGCTCCGGTTCCCAACGATCAAGGCGAGTTACA
TGATCCCCCATGTTGTGCAAAAAAGCGGTTAGCTCCTTCGGTCCTCCAATCGTTGTCAGAAGTAAGTTGG
CCGCAGTGTTATCACTCATGGTTATGGCAGCACTGCATAATTCTCTTACTGTCATGCCATCCGTAAGATG
CTTTTCTGTGACTGGTGAATACTCAACCAAGTCATTCTGAGAATAGTGTATGCGGCGACCGAGTTGCTCT
TGCCCGGCGTCAATACGGGATAATACCGCGCCACATAGCAGAACTTTAAAAGTGCTCATCATTGGAAAGC
GTTCTTCGGGGCGAAAACTCTCAAGGATCTTACCGCTGTTGAGATCCAGTTCGATGTAACCCACTCGCGC
ACCCAACTGATCTTCAGCATCTTTTACTTTCACCAGCGTTTCTGGGTGAGCAAAAACAGGAAGGCAAAAT
GCCGCAAAAAAGGGAATAAGGGCGACACGGAAATGTTGAATACTCATGCGAAAGCCTCCTGCTGATCCTG
TCTCTTGATAGATGTTTGCAAAAGCTAGGACTCGATTATACGTTGACCGATCAGACTATCAATATCTAGG
TTTAAACAGATCGGTACGCTGCCGTGACCAGGCTTGAGTACAATATCTGACGATTGGACTTCCTGGGTCC
CAAGCTGGATTCCGACTGGCTGACTGCCAAGCAACGATATGGATCGTCGAGACTCGCACTGAGAGGATCG
TTCTCGGTACACCAGGCGCGCCTAGCGTTACACACACAAAAAACCAACACACATCCATCTTCGATGGATA
GCGATTTTATTATCTAAGACTAGGCTTACATACTAGCTTATTCCTTTGCCCTCGGACGAGTGCTGGGGCG
TCGGTTTCCACTATCGGCGAGTACTTCTACACAGCCATCGGTCCAGACGGCGGCGCTTCTGCGGGCGATT
TGTGTACGCCCGACAGTCCCGGCTCCGGATCGGACGATTGCGTCGCATCGACCCTGCGCCCAAGCTGCAT
CATCGAAATTGCCGTCAACCAAGCTCTGATAGAGTTGGTCAAGACCAATGCGGAGCATATACGCCCGGAG
CCGGGGCGATCCTGCAAGCTCCGGATGCCTCCGCTCGAAGTAGCGCGTCTGCTGCTCCATACAAGCCAAC
CACGGCCTCCAGAAGAAGATGTTGGCGACCTCGTATTGGGAATCCCCGAACATCGCCTCGCTCCAGTCAA
TGACCGCTGTTATGCGGCCATTGTCCGTCAGGACATTGTTGGAGCCGAAATCCGCGTGCACGAGGTGCCG
GACTTCGGGGCAGTCCTCGGCCCAAAGCATCAGCTCATCGAGAGCCTGCGCGACGGACGCACTGACGGTG
TCGTCCATCACAGTTTGCCAGTGATACACATGGGGATCAGCAATCGCGCATATGAAATCACGCCATGTAG
TGTATTGACCGATTCCTTGCGGTCCGAATGGGCCGAACCCGCTCGTCTGGCTAAGATCGGCGGCAGCGAT
GGCATCCATTGCCTCCGCGACCGGCTGCAGAACAGCGGGCAGTTCGGTTTCAGGCAGGTCTTGCAACGTG
ACACCCTGTGCACGGCGGGAGATGCAATAGGTCAGGCTCTCGCTGAACTCCCCAATGTCAAGCACTTCCG
GAATCGGGAGCGCGGCGGATGCAAAGTGCCGATAAACATAACGATCTTTGTAGAAACCATCGGCGCAGCT
ATTTACCCGCAGGACATATCCACGCCCTCCTACATCGAAGCTGAAAGCACGAGATTCTTCGCCCTCCGAG
AGCTGCATCAGGTCGGAGACGCTGTCGAACTTTTCGATCAGAAACTTCTCGACAGACGTCGCGGTGAGTT
CAGGCTTTTTACCCATGTTGTCTAACAAAAAAGCCAAAAACGGCCAGAATTTAGCGGACAATTTACAAGT
CTAACACTGAAAATTACATATTGACCCAAATGATTACATTTCAAAAGGTGCCTAAAAAACTTCACAAAAC
ACACTCGCCAACCCCGAGCGCATAGTTCAAAACCGGAGCTTCAGCTACTTAAGAAGATAGGTACATAAAA
CCGACCAAAGAAACTGACGCCTCACTTATCCCTCCCCTCACCAGAGGTCCGGCGCCTGTCGATTCAGGAG
AGCCTACCCTAGGCCCGAACCCTGCGTCCTGCGACGGAGAAAAGCCTACCGCACACCTACCGGCTGGTGG
CCCCACCCTGCATTATAAGCCAACAGAACGGGTGACGTCACGACACGACGAGGGCGCGCGCTCCCAAAGG
TACGGGTGCACTGCCCAACGGCACCGCCATAACTGCCGCCCCCGCAACAGACGACAAACCGAGTTCTCCA
GTCAGTGACAAACTTCACGTCAGGGTCCCCAGATGGTGCCCAGCCCATCTCACCCGAATAAGAGCTTTCC
CGCA
